>Addgene plasmid #146389 | pAc5.1B-lambdaN-HA-DmGW182_1-1115-dsRNAres_G | depositor full sequence | sequence record 288834 | Full Sequence
CTTCAAGGAATTAATTCTATATTCTAAAAACACAAATGATACTTCTAAAAAAAATCATGAATGGCATCAA
CTCTGAATCAAATCTTTGCAGATGCACCTACTTCTCATTTCCACTGTCACATCATTTTTCCAGATCTCGC
TGCCTGTTATGTGGCCCACAAACCAAGACACGTTTTATGGCCATTAAAGCTGGCTGATCGTCGCCAAACA
CCAAATACATATCAATATGTACATTCGAGAAAGAAGCGATCAAAGAAGCGTCTTCGGGCGAGTAGGAGAA
TGCGGAGGAGAAGGAGAACGAGCTGATCTAGTATCTCTCCACAATCCAATGCCAACTGACCAACTGGCCA
TATTCGGAGCAATTTGAAGCCAATTTCCATCGCCTGGCGATCGCTCCATTCTTGGCTATATGTTTTTCAC
CGTTCCCGGGGCCATTTTCAAAGACTCGTCGGTAAGATAAGATTGTGTCACTCGCTGTCTCTCTTCATTT
GTCGAAGAATGCTGAGGAATTTCGCGATGACGTCGGCGAGTATTTTGAAGAATGAGAATAATTTGTATTT
ATACGAAAATCAGTTAGTGGAATTTTCTACAAAAACATGTTATCTATAGATAATTTTGTTGCAAAATATG
TTGACTATGACAAAGATTGTATGTATATACCTTTAATGTATTCTCATTTTCTTATGTATTTATAATGGCA
ATGATGATACTGATGATATTTTAAGATGATGCCAGACCACAGGCTGATTTCTGCGTCTTTTGCCGAACGC
AGTGCATGTGCGGTTGTTGTTTTTTGGAATAGTTTCAATTTTCGGACTGTCCGCTTTGATTTCAGTTTCT
TGGCTTATTCAAAAAGCAAAGTAAAGCCAAAAAAGCGAGATGGCAATACCAAATGCGGCAAAACGGTAGT
GGAAGGAAAGGGGTGCGGGGCAGCGGAAGGAAGGGTGGGGCGGGGCGTGGCGGGGTCTGTGGCTGGGCGC
GACGTCACCGACGTTGGAGCCACTCCTTTGACCATGTGTGCGTGTGTGTATTATTCGTGTCTCGCCACTC
GCCGGTTGTTTTTTTCTTTTTATCTCGCTCTCTCTAGCGCCATCTCGTACGCATGCTCAACGCACCGCAT
GTTGCCGTGTCCTTTATGCGTCATTTTGGCTCGAAATAGGCAATTATTTAAACAAAGATTAGTCAACGAA
AACGCTAAAATAAATAAGTCTACAATATGGTTACTTATTGCCATGTGTGTGCAGCCAACGATAGCAACAA
AAGCAACAACACAGTGGCTTTCCCTCTTTCACTTTTTGTTTGCAAGCGCGTGCGAGCAAGACGGCACGAC
CGGCAAACGCAATTACGCTGACAAAGAGCAGACGAAGTTTTGGCCGAAAAACATCAAGGCGCCTGATACG
AATGCATTTGCAATAACAATTGCGATATTTAATATTGTTTATGAAGCTGTTTGACTTCAAAACACACAAA
AAAAAAAATAAAACAAATTATTTGAAAGAGAATTAGGAATCGGACAGCTTATCGTTACGGGCTAACAGCA
CACCGAGACGAAATAGCTTACCTGACGTCACAGCCTCTGGAAGAACTGCCGCCAAGCAGAGAGAGAGAGA
AAAAGAGGGAGAGCAGCTTAGACCGCATGTGCTTGTGTGTGAGGCGTCTCTCTCTTCGTCTCCTGTTTGC
GCAAACGCATAGACTGCACTGAGAAAATCGATTACCTATTTTTTATGAATGAATATTTGCACTATTACTA
TTCAAAACTATTAAGATAGCAATCACATTCAATAGCCAAATACTATACCACCTGAGCGATGCAACGAAAT
GATCAATTTGAGCAAAAATGCTGCATATTTAGGACGGCATCATTATAGAAATGCTTCTTGCTGTGTACTT
TTCTCTCGTCTGGCAGCTGTTTCGCCGTTATTGTTAAAACCGGCTTAAGTTAGGTGTGTTTTCTACGACT
AGTGATGCCCCTACTAGAAGATGTGTGTTGCACAAATGTCCCTGAATAACCAATTTGAAGTGCAGATAGC
AGTAAACGTAAGCTAATATGAATATTATTTAACTGTAATGTTTTAATATCGCTGGACATTACTAATAAAC
CCACTATAAACACATGTACATATGTATGTTTTGGCATACAATGAGTAGTTGGGGAAAAAATGTGTAAAAG
CACCGTGACCATCACAGCATAAAGATAACCAGCTGAAGTATCGAATATGAGTAACCCCCAAATTGAATCA
CATGCCGCAACTGATAGGACCCATGGAAGTACACTCTTCATGGCGATATACAAGACACACACAAGCACGA
ACACCCAGTTGCGGAGGAAATTCTCCGTAAATGAAAACCCAATCGGCGAACAATTCATACCCATATATGG
TAAAAGTTTTGAACGCGACTTGAGAGCGGAGAGCATTGCGGCTGATAAGGTTTTAGCGCTAAGCGGGCTT
TATAAAACGGGCTGCGGGACCAGTTTTCATATCACTACCGTTTGAGTTCTTGTGCTGTGTGGATACTCCT
CCCGACACAAAGCCGCTCCATCAGCCAGCAGTCGTCTAATCCAGAGACCCCGGATCGGGGTACCAACATG
GACGCACAAACACGACGACGTGAGCGTCGCGCTGAGAAACAAGCTCAATGGAAAGCTGCAAACGGTGGAT
CTCCTCCACATATGGCTTACCCATACGATGTTCCAGATTACGCTCCTCCAAGCTTGAATTCTGCAGATAT
CCAGCACAGTGGCGGCCGCATGCGTGAAGCCCTTTTTTCCCAAGATGGCTGGGGCTGTCAGCATGTTAAC
CAGGATACTAATTGGGAAGTTCCCAGTTCGCCAGAACCAGCCAATAAGGATGCACCCGGTCCACCAATGT
GGAAGCCAAGCATTAACAATGGTACTGATCTTTGGGAGTCCAATTTGAGAAACGGAGGTCAGCCGGCCGC
ACAGCAAGTTCCAAAGCCGTCGTGGGGTCATACACCATCCTCTAACTTAGGTGGAACATGGGGTGAGGAC
GACGATGGCGCCGATAGTAGTAGTGTGTGGACTGGAGGAGCTGTTAGCAACGCGGGATCCGGAGCTGCAG
TGGGAGTAAACCAAGCCGGAGTTAATGTCGGTCCAGGCGGTGTTGTTTCGTCTGGCGGACCTCAGTGGGG
ACAAGGTGTCGTTGGCGTCGGACTTGGATCAACTGGCGGAAATGGTTCCAGTAACATTACAGGCTCTTCG
GGCGTTGCCACGGGAAGCAGTGGCAATTCAAGTAATGCCGGAAATGGATGGGGCGATCCACGCGAGATTC
GTCCACTGGGCGTCGGAGGATCGATGGACATCCGTAACGTCGAGCACCGTGGAGGAAATGGATCAGGCGC
CACATCCAGTGACCCGCGTGATATCCGTATGATTGACCCACGCGATCCAATCCGGGGCGACCCACGCGGC
ATTTCAGGACGCCTCAACGGTACGTCAGAGATGTGGGGACACCACCCGCAGATGTCGCACAATCAACTGC
AGGGAATTAATAAGATGGTCGGACAGAGCGTTGCGACAGCTAGTACGAGCGTTGGCACGTCAGGATCCGG
AATTGGACCAGGCGGACCGGGACCAAGCACGGTTTCGGGAAACATTCCGACGCAATGGGGTCCAGCCCAG
CCCGTTAGTGTCGGAGTTAGCGGACCGAAGGATATGTCGAAGCAAATTAGCGGCTGGGAAGAGCCGTCGC
CTCCCCCACAACGCCGTAGCATCCCAAATTATGACGACGGAACGTCCCTCTGGGGACAACAGACACGCGT
CCCGGCCGCTAGTGGACATTGGAAGGATATGACAGACTCCATTGGACGCAGCAGCCACCTGATGCGCGGA
CAGAGTCAGACCGGCGGAATTGGCATTGCTGGAGTTGGAAATAGCAATGTTCCAGTGGGAGCCAATCCAA
GTAATCCTATAAGCAGTGTAGTTGGACCTCAAGCCCGGATTCCATCTGTGGGCGGCGTACAACACAAACC
AGACGGCGGCGCTATGTGGGTGCATTCCGGCAATGTAGGTGGCAGAAATAATGTTGCTGCTGTTACTACT
TGGGGAGATGACACTCATAGCGTTAATGTCGGCGCTCCCAGCAGTGGCAGTGTATCCAGCAACAATTGGG
TTGATGACAAGTCCAACTCAACCTTGGCACAAAACTCTTGGAGCGACCCGGCCCCTGTTGGAGTTAGTTG
GGGCAATAAGCAAAGCAAACCGCCAAGCAATAGTGCTTCATCAGGTTGGAGCACTGCTGCGGGCGTGGTG
GATGGGGTTGATCTAGGATCTGAGTGGAACACGCACGGGGGGATTATTGGAAAATCTCAGCAACAACAAA
AACTAGCGGGACTTAACGTGGGAATGGTGAACGTAATTAACGCGGAGATCATTAAGCAAAGCAAGCAATA
CAGGATCCTTGTCGAGAACGGCTTTAAAAAGGAAGATGTAGAGCGGGCATTAGTGATTGCTAATATGAAC
ATCGAAGAGGCAGCCGATATGCTCCGTGCCAACTCATCCCTATCAATGGATGGTTGGCGTCGACATGATG
AGTCCCTTGGATCTTATGCCGACCACAATAGTTCAACAAGCAGCGGTGGATTTGCTGGTCGTTACCCGGT
CAACAGTGGACAACCTTCAATGTCCTTTCCTCATAATAACCTTATGAATAACATGGGAGGTACCGCTGTT
ACTGGAGGTAACAACAATACAAACATGACAGCTTTACAGGTGCAAAAGTATTTAAATCAAGGGCAACATG
GTGTCGCTGTTGGACCGCAAGCCGTTGGTAATTCTTCAGCAGTATCTGTCGGATTTGGTCAGAACACGTC
TAACGCAGCAGTGGCAGGAGCAGCCTCTGCAAATATAGCAGCAAATACAAACAACCAACCGTCTGGTCAG
CAAATTCGCATGCTAGGCCAGCAAATTCAGTTGGCCATTCATAGTGGTTTCATATCTAGTCAGATATTGA
CTCAACCGCTAACTCAAACAACCCTTAACCTTTTAAACCAACTTCTTAGCAATATTAAGCATCTCCAGGC
TGCACAGCAATCCCTTACCCGCGGGGGAAATGTCAATCCAATGGCAGTGAATGTGGCTATATCTAAATAC
AAGCAGCAAATCCAGAATTTACAGAACCAGATAAGTGCACAACAGGCTGTGTATGTAAAACAGCAAAATA
TGCAACCAACTTCACAACAACAACAGCCCCAACAACAGCAACTTCCTTCTGTTCATCTAAGTAACTCAGG
CAACGACTATTTAAGAGGTCACGATGCAATAAATAATTTGCAAAGCAACTTTTCTGAGCTCAATATTAAT
AAGCCAAGTGGATATCAAGGAGCGTCCAATCAACAATCCCGATTAAATCAGTGGAAGCTTCCAGTATTAG
ATAAGGAGATCAACTCTGACAGTACGGAATTTTCTCGTGCCCCAGGTGCAACGAAACAAAATTTGACGGC
CAACACAAGCAACATAAACTCTTTGGGTCTTCAAAACGATAGTACATGGTCAACTGGACGCAGTATTGGT
GACGGTTGGCCTGATCCCTCATCTGATAACGAGAATAAAGACTGGTCTGTTGCTCAGCCAACTTCAGCAG
CAACTGCTTACACTGATCTGGTCCAAGAGTTTGAGCCAGGCAAGCCATGGAAGGGTTCACAGATCAAAAG
CATAGAAGATGATCCCAGCATTACACCAGGAAGCGTTGCTAGATCTCCATTGTCTATTAATTCGACGCCA
AAAGATGCTGACATATTTGCCAATACCGGTAAAAATTCACCGACTGATTTACCGCCACTAAGTTTATCGT
CGTCTACATGGAGTTTTAATCCAAACCAAAATTATCCGAGTCACAGTTGGTCTGACAATAGTCAACAATG
TACCGCCACTTCGGAGCTTTGGACAAGCCCGCTAAATAAATCATCGTCTCGAGGTCCCCCGCCAGGATTG
ACTGCCAATTCAAATAAATCTGCAAATAGTAATGCGTCAACGCCAACAACTATTACCGGAGGTGCGAATG
GATGGTTACAGCCTCGAAGTGGCGGTGTTCAAACCACAAACACTAATTGGACAGGTGGTAACACCACTTG
GGGCTAATCTAGAGGGCCCGCGGTTCGAAGGTAAGCCTATCCCTAACCCTCTCCTCGGTCTCGATTCTAC
GCGTACCGGTCATCATCACCATCACCATTGAGTTTAAACCCGCTGATCAGCCTCGACTGTGCCTTCTAAG
GCCTGAGCTCGCTGATCAGCCTCGATCGAGGATCCAGACATGATAAGATACATTGATGAGTTTGGACAAA
CCACAACTAGAATGCAGTGAAAAAAATGCTTTATTTGTGAAATTTGTGATGCTATTGCTTTATTTGTAAC
CATTATAAGCTGCAATAAACAAGTTAACAACAACAATTGCATTCATTTTATGTTTCAGGTTCAGGGGGAG
GTGTGGGAGGTTTTTTAAAGCAAGTAAAACCTCTACAAATGTGGTATGGCTGATTATGATCAGTCGACCG
ATGCCCTTGAGAGCCTTCAACCCAGTCAGCTCCTTCCGGTGGGCGCGGGGCATGACTATCGTCGCCGCAC
TTATGACTGTCTTCTTTATCATGCAACTCGTAGGACAGGTGCCGGCAGCGCTCTGGGTCATTTTCGGCGA
GGACCGCTTTCGCTGGAGCGCGACGATGATCGGCCTGTCGCTTGCGGTATTCGGAATCTTGCACGCCCTC
GCTCAAGCCTTCGTCACTGGTCCCGCCACCAAACGTTTCGGCGAGAAGCAGGCCATTATCGCCGGCATGG
CGGCCGACGCGCTGGGCTACGTCTTGCTGGCGTTCGCGACGCGAGGCTGGATGGCCTTCCCCATTATGAT
TCTTCTCGCTTCCGGCGGCATCGGGATGCCCGCGTTGCAGGCCATGCTGTCCAGGCAGGTAGATGACGAC
CATCAGGGACAGCTTCAAGGATCGCTCGCGGCTCTTACCAGCCAGCAAAAGGCCAGGAACCGTAAAAAGG
CCGCGTTGCTGGCGTTTTTCCATAGGCTCCGCCCCCCTGACGAGCATCACAAAAATCGACGCTCAAGTCA
GAGGTGGCGAAACCCGACAGGACTATAAAGATACCAGGCGTTTCCCCCTGGAAGCTCCCTCGTGCGCTCT
CCTGTTCCGACCCTGCCGCTTACCGGATACCTGTCCGCCTTTCTCCCTTCGGGAAGCGTGGCGCTTTCTC
AATGCTCACGCTGTAGGTATCTCAGTTCGGTGTAGGTCGTTCGCTCCAAGCTGGGCTGTGTGCACGAACC
CCCCGTTCAGCCCGACCGCTGCGCCTTATCCGGTAACTATCGTCTTGAGTCCAACCCGGTAAGACACGAC
TTATCGCCACTGGCAGCAGCCACTGGTAACAGGATTAGCAGAGCGAGGTATGTAGGCGGTGCTACAGAGT
TCTTGAAGTGGTGGCCTAACTACGGCTACACTAGAAGGACAGTATTTGGTATCTGCGCTCTGCTGAAGCC
AGTTACCTTCGGAAAAAGAGTTGGTAGCTCTTGATCCGGCAAACAAACCACCGCTGGTAGCGGTGGTTTT
TTTGTTTGCAAGCAGCAGATTACGCGCAGAAAAAAAGGATCTCAAGAAGATCCTTTGATCTTTTCTACGG
GGTCTGACGCTCAGTGGAACGAAAACTCACGTTAAGGGATTTTGGTCATGAGATTATCAAAAAGGATCTT
CACCTAGATCCTTTTAAATTAAAAATGAAGTTTTAAATCAATCTAAAGTATATATGAGTAAACTTGGTCT
GACAGTTACCAATGCTTAATCAGTGAGGCACCTATCTCAGCGATCTGTCTATTTCGTTCATCCATAGTTG
CCTGACTCCCCGTCGTGTAGATAACTACGATACGGGAGGGCTTACCATCTGGCCCCAGTGCTGCAATGAT
ACCGCGAGACCCACGCTCACCGGCTCCAGATTTATCAGCAATAAACCAGCCAGCCGGAAGGGCCGAGCGC
AGAAGTGGTCCTGCAACTTTATCCGCCTCCATCCAGTCTATTAATTGTTGCCGGGAAGCTAGAGTAAGTA
GTTCGCCAGTTAATAGTTTGCGCAACGTTGTTGCCATTGCTGCAGGCATCGTGGTGTCACGCTCGTCGTT
TGGTATGGCTTCATTCAGCTCCGGTTCCCAACGATCAAGGCGAGTTACATGATCCCCCATGTTGTGCAAA
AAAGCGGTTAGCTCCTTCGGTCCTCCGATCGTTGTCAGAAGTAAGTTGGCCGCAGTGTTATCACTCATGG
TTATGGCAGCACTGCATAATTCTCTTACTGTCATGCCATCCGTAAGATGCTTTTCTGTGACTGGTGAGTA
CTCAACCAAGTCATTCTGAGAATAGTGTATGCGGCGACCGAGTTGCTCTTGCCCGGCGTCAACACGGGAT
AATACCGCGCCACATAGCAGAACTTTAAAAGTGCTCATCATTGGAAAACGTTCTTCGGGGCGAAAACTCT
CAAGGATCTTACCGCTGTTGAGATCCAGTTCGATGTAACCCACTCGTGCACCCAACTGATCTTCAGCATC
TTTTACTTTCACCAGCGTTTCTGGGTGAGCAAAAACAGGAAGGCAAAATGCCGCAAAAAAGGGAATAAGG
GCGACACGGAAATGTTGAATACTCATACTCTTCCTTTTTCAATATTATTGAAGCATTTATCAGGGTTATT
GTCTCATGAGCGGATACATATTTGAATGTATTTAGAAAAATAAACAAATAGGGGTTCCGCGCACATTTCC
CCGAAAAGTGCCACCTGACGTCTAAGAAACCATTATTATCATGACATTAACCTATAAAAATAGGCGTATC
ACGAGGCCCTTTCGT
Features (pLannotate 1.2.2; 11 found; start..end, strand, type, name):
     56..2568    +  promoter       Ac5 promoter: Drosophila melanogaster actin 5C promoter
   2588..2653    +  CDS            N (fragment): REGN_LAMBD - Experimental evidence at protein level: Swiss-Prot protein existence level 1. Plays a role as a transcriptional antitermination factor that allows the virus to initiate its lytic phase. Activates expression of the delayed viral early genes by modifying host RNA polymerase (RNAP) into a form that is resistant to termination signals. This antitermination function requires the host NusA protein which serves to stabilize the interaction between antitermination protein N and host RNA polymerase. From Escherichia phage lambda (Bacteriophage lambda).
   2678..2704    +  CDS            3xHA (fragment): three tandem HA epitope tags
   2750..6094    +  CDS            gw (fragment): GAWKY_DROME - Also known as GW182 From Drosophila melanogaster (Fruit fly).
   6120..6161    +  CDS            V5 tag: epitope tag from simian virus 5
   6261..6395    -  polyA_signal   SV40 poly(A) signal: SV40 polyadenylation signal
   6418..6502    -  CDS            large T antigen (fragment): large T antigen from SV40 (simian virus 40)
   6503..6973    +  CDS            TcR (fragment): tetracycline efflux protein; tet; confers resistance to tetracycline
   7017..7605    -  rep_origin     ori: high-copy-number ColE1/pMB1/pBR322/pUC origin of replication
   7776..8636    -  CDS            AmpR: β-lactamase; bla; confers resistance to ampicillin, carbenicillin, and related antibiotics
   8637..8741    -  promoter       AmpR promoter: bla
