[The description below was written by a language model from this plasmid's Addgene catalogue record and pLannotate feature annotations shown in this document.]
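Description:
pAc5.1B-lambdaN-HA-DmGW182_1-1115-dsRNAres_G is an 8,835 nt insect expression plasmid for producing a tagged fragment of the Drosophila melanogaster GW182 protein (gene gw). The catalogue lists the backbone as unknown, although the name and the annotated parts point to a pAc5.1-type vector. It is maintained in E. coli through a ColE1/pUC-family origin and selected with ampicillin via the AmpR (β-lactamase) gene and its bla promoter. The record describes it as low copy, even though this origin type is usually annotated as high copy. Short fragments of a tetracycline resistance gene and SV40 large T antigen also appear, and these look like non-functional backbone remnants.

Expression is driven by the constitutive actin 5C (Ac5) promoter and terminated by an SV40 polyadenylation signal. The open reading frame begins with a short fragment of the bacteriophage lambda N protein, followed by an HA epitope (annotated as a partial 3xHA match) and then GW182 residues 1–1115. The lambda N peptide binds BoxB RNA hairpins, so the fusion can be tethered to a BoxB-containing reporter mRNA to test its silencing activity independently of miRNA targeting, while HA allows detection. A V5 tag sequence lies downstream of the insert, but the record does not say whether it is in frame and translated.

The "dsRNAres" label indicates a version resistant to dsRNA, which suits complementation experiments in which endogenous GW182 is depleted by RNAi. The insert carries two amino acid changes, V704A and N799S, and one silent change relative to the reference transcript. The associated work concerns the role of the GW182 silencing domain in translational repression and decay of microRNA targets.
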