Addgene plasmid #146389: pAc5.1B-lambdaN-HA-DmGW182_1-1115-dsRNAres_G
Purpose: Insect Expression of DmGW182_1-1115-dsRNAres
Depositing lab: Elisa Izaurralde. Depositing organization: Max Planck Institute for Developmental Biology. Publication: The silencing domain of GW182 interacts with PABPC1 to promote translational repression and degradation of microRNA targets and is required for target release. Zekri L, Huntzinger E, Heimstadt S, Izaurralde E. Mol Cell Biol. 2009 Dec;29(23):6220-31. doi: 10.1128/MCB.01081-09. Epub 2009 Sep 21. PubMed 19797087.
Backbone
  Vector backbone: Unknown
  Vector type: Insect Expression
Growth in bacteria
  Bacterial resistance: Ampicillin, 100 μg/mL
  Growth temperature: 37°C
  Growth strain: DH5alpha
  Copy number: Low Copy
Gene/Insert
  Gene/Insert name: DmGW182_1-1115-dsRNAres
  Species: D. melanogaster (fly)
  Mutation: two non silent mutations V704A and N799S, and one silent mutation G2295A compared to the sequence given by NM_166780.1.
  Entrez Gene: gw (a.k.a. Dmel_CG31992, CG11484, CG31992, CG9905, Dmel\CG31992, GQ182, GW, GW182, Gw, Gw182, anon-EST:Posey205, dGW182, gw182)
  Cloning method: Unknown
Terms and licenses: Academic/Nonprofit Terms; Industry Terms: Not Available to Industry
Depositor comments: Plasmids from this collection were made available to the research community and donated after the lab closed. Please note that the sequence provided by the depositing laboratory may be theoretical/predicted or based on Sanger sequencing results. There may be discrepancies between sequencing results obtained by Addgene and the depositor sequence. If an Addgene verified sequence is not available, please contact before placing your order to request that our lab fully sequence the plasmid.
How to cite: pAc5.1B-lambdaN-HA-DmGW182_1-1115-dsRNAres_G was a gift from Elisa Izaurralde (Addgene plasmid # 146389 ; http://n2t.net/addgene:146389 ; RRID:Addgene_146389)
